Addgene plasmid #54762: EGFP-pBAD
Purpose: (Empty Backbone) Localization: Protein Expression Vector , Excitation: 488, Emission: 507
Depositing lab: Michael Davidson. Depositing organization: Florida State University, Tallahassee.
Backbone
  Vector backbone: EGFP-pBAD
  Backbone size (bp): 4800
  Vector type: Bacterial Expression
  Tag / fusion protein: EGFP (C terminal on backbone); 6xHis (N terminal on backbone)
Growth in bacteria
  Bacterial resistance: Ampicillin, 100 μg/mL
  Growth temperature: 37°C
  Growth strain: DH5alpha
  Copy number: High Copy
Gene/Insert
  Gene/Insert name: None
  Tag / fusion protein: EGFP (C terminal on backbone); 6xHis (N terminal on backbone)
  Cloning method: Unknown
  Sequencing primers: 5′ pBAD-Fwd; 3′ pBAD-rev
Terms and licenses: Academic/Nonprofit Terms; Industry Terms
Depositor comments: Contains 6x-Histidine tag for protein purification. Excitation = 488; Emission = 507
How to cite: EGFP-pBAD was a gift from Michael Davidson (Addgene plasmid # 54762 ; http://n2t.net/addgene:54762 ; RRID:Addgene_54762)
