[The description below was written by a language model from this plasmid's Addgene catalogue record and pLannotate feature annotations shown in this document.]
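Description:
EGFP-pBAD is a bacterial expression vector of the pBAD family, catalogued as an empty backbone with no additional insert, that produces His-tagged enhanced green fluorescent protein in E. coli under arabinose control. It is maintained through a ColE1/pMB1-type origin, listed as high copy, and selected with ampicillin via the β-lactamase gene and its own promoter. An M13 phage origin is also present, which in principle allows single-stranded DNA production with helper phage. The annotation also picks up pBR322-derived remnants: the bom mobility region and short fragments of rop, the tetracycline resistance gene and its promoter. A small hit to the RSF origin is also annotated. None of these fragments would be expected to be functional.

The expression cassette consists of the araC regulator gene transcribed divergently from the araBAD promoter, so that transcription is repressed without L-arabinose and induced in a dose-dependent way when it is added. Downstream lie the phage T7 gene 10 ribosome binding site, a short N-terminal leader carrying the 6xHis tag (annotated as a fragment of a composite His-containing tag), the T7 gene 10 leader peptide, and then the mammalian codon-optimised EGFP coding sequence. Transcription ends at the rrnB T1 and T2 terminators, preceded by the associated 5S rRNA segment.

The record gives excitation at 488 nm and emission at 507 nm and notes that the histidine tag is intended for protein purification, so the plasmid is suited to inducible production and affinity purification of recombinant EGFP. The catalogue lists the backbone as about 4.8 kb, whereas the sequenced record is 5,429 nt; the record does not explain the difference.
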