Features (pLannotate 1.2.2; 18 found; start..end, strand, type, name):
      1..57      +  rep_origin     RSF ori (fragment): Plasmids containing the RSF 1030 origin of replication can be propagated in E. coli cells that contain additional plasmids with compatible origins.
     62..202     -  misc_feature   bom: basis of mobility region from pBR322
    304..343     -  CDS            rop (fragment): Rop protein, which maintains plasmids at low copy number; rop
    344..529     -  CDS            TcR (fragment): tetracycline efflux protein; tet; confers resistance to tetracycline
    539..557     +  promoter       tet promoter (fragment): E. coli promoter for tetracycline efflux protein gene
    647..1525    -  CDS            araC: L-arabinose regulatory protein; araC
   1552..1836    +  promoter       araBAD promoter: araBAD; promoter of the L-arabinose operon of E. coli; the araC regulatory gene is transcribed in the opposite direction (Guzman et al., 1995)
   1863..1885    +  RBS            RBS: efficient ribosome binding site from bacteriophage T7 gene 10 (Olins and Rangwala, 1989)
   1905..1925    +  CDS            capTEV™ (fragment): composite tag for in vivo biotinylation, TEV protease cleavage, and 6xHis tagging
   1926..1958    +  CDS            T7 tag (gene 10 leader): leader peptide from bacteriophage T7 gene 10 promotes efficient translation in E. coli
   1998..2717    +  CDS            EGFP: the original enhanced GFP (Yang et al., 1996) mammalian codon-optimized
   2814..2929    +  ncRNA          5S rRNA: Accession: RF00001 - 5S ribosomal RNA
   2933..3019    +  terminator     rrnB T1 terminator: Escherichia coli rrnB; transcription terminator T1 from the E. coli rrnB gene
   3111..3138    +  terminator     rrnB T2 terminator: transcription terminator T2 from the E. coli rrnB gene
   3157..3248    +  promoter       AmpR promoter: bla
   3249..4109    +  CDS            AmpR: β-lactamase; bla; confers resistance to ampicillin, carbenicillin, and related antibiotics
   4151..4531    +  rep_origin     M13 ori (sequence partly withheld): M13 bacteriophage origin of replication; arrow indicates direction of (+) strand synthesis
   4717..5305    +  rep_origin     ori: high-copy-number ColE1/pMB1/pBR322/pUC origin of replication
>Addgene plasmid #54762 | EGFP-pBAD | addgene full sequence | sequence record 212808 | Addgene NGS Result
CCGCTCGCCGCAGCCGAACGACCGAGCGCAGCGAGTCAGTGAGCGAGGAAGCGGAAGAGCGCCTGATGCG
GTATTTTCTCCTTACGCATCTGTGCGGTATTTCACACCGCATCTGGTGCACTCTCAGTACAATCTGCTCT
GATGCCGCATAGTTAAGCCAGTATACACTCCGCTATCGCTACGTGACTGGGTCATGGCTGCGCCCCGACA
CCCGCCAACACCCGCTGACGCGCCCTGACGGGCTTGTCTGCTCCCGGCATCCGCTTACAGACAAGCTGTG
ACCGTCTCCGGGAGCTGCATGTGTCAGAGGTTTTCACCGTCATCACCGAAACGCGCGAGGCAGAAGGAGA
TGGCGCCCAACAGTCCCCCGGCCACGGGGCCTGCCACCATACCCACGCCGAAACAAGCGCTCATGAGCCC
GAAGTGGCGAGCCCGATCTTCCCCATCGGTGATGTCGGCGATATAGGCGCCAGCAACCGCACCTGTGGCG
CCGGTGATGCCGGCCACGATGCGTCCGGCGTAGAGGATCTGCTCATGTTTGACAGCTTATCATCGATGCA
TAATGTGCCTGTCAAATGGACGAAGCAGGGATTCTGCAAACCCTATGCTACTCCGTCAAGCCGTCAATTG
TCTGATTCGTTACCAATTATGACAACTTGACGGCTACATCATTCACTTTTTCTTCACAACCGGCACGGAA
CTCGCTCGGGCTGGCCCCGGTGCATTTTTTAAATACCCGCGAGAAATAGAGTTGATCGTCAAAACCAACA
TTGCGACCGACGGTGGCGATAGGCATCCGGGTGGTGCTCAAAAGCAGCTTCGCCTGGCTGATACGTTGGT
CCTCGCGCCAGCTTAAGACGCTAATCCCTAACTGCTGGCGGAAAAGATGTGACAGACGCGACGGCGACAA
GCAAACATGCTGTGCGACGCTGGCGATATCAAAATTGCTGTCTGCCAGGTGATCGCTGATGTACTGACAA
GCCTCGCGTACCCGATTATCCATCGGTGGATGGAGCGACTCGTTAATCGCTTCCATGCGCCGCAGTAACA
ATTGCTCAAGCAGATTTATCGCCAGCAGCTCCGAATAGCGCCCTTCCCCTTGCCCGGCGTTAATGATTTG
CCCAAACAGGTCGCTGAAATGCGGCTGGTGCGCTTCATCCGGGCGAAAGAACCCCGTATTGGCAAATATT
GACGGCCAGTTAAGCCATTCATGCCAGTAGGCGCGCGGACGAAAGTAAACCCACTGGTGATACCATTCGC
GAGCCTCCGGATGACGACCGTAGTGATGAATCTCTCCTGGCGGGAACAGCAAAATATCACCCGGTCGGCA
AACAAATTCTCGTCCCTGATTTTTCACCACCCCCTGACCGCGAATGGTGAGATTGAGAATATAACCTTTC
ATTCCCAGCGGTCGGTCGATAAAAAAATCGAGATAACCGTTGGCCTCAATCGGCGTTAAACCCGCCACCA
GATGGGCATTAAACGAGTATCCCGGCAGCAGGGGATCATTTTGCGCTTCAGCCATACTTTTCATACTCCC
GCCATTCAGAGAAGAAACCAATTGTCCATATTGCATCAGACATTGCCGTCACTGCGTCTTTTACTGGCTC
TTCTCGCTAACCAAACCGGTAACCCCGCTTATTAAAAGCATTCTGTAACAAAGCGGGACCAAAGCCATGA
CAAAAACGCGTAACAAAAGTGTCTATAATCACGGCAGAAAAGTCCACATTGATTATTTGCACGGCGTCAC
ACTTTGCTATGCCATAGCATTTTTATCCATAAGATTAGCGGATACTACCTGACGCTTTTTATCGCAACTC
TCTACTGTTTCTCCATACCCGTTTTTTTGGGCTAGAAATAATTTTGTTTAACTTTAAGAAGGAGATATAC
ATATGCGGGGTTCTCATCATCATCATCATCATGGTATGGCTAGCATGACTGGTGGACAGCAAATGGGTCG
GGATCTGTACGAGAACCTGTACTTCCAGGGCTCGAGCATGGTGAGCAAGGGCGAGGAGCTGTTCACCGGG
GTGGTGCCCATCCTGGTCGAGCTGGACGGCGACGTAAACGGCCACAAGTTCAGCGTGTCCGGCGAGGGCG
AGGGCGATGCCACCTACGGCAAGCTGACCCTGAAGTTCATCTGCACCACCGGCAAGCTGCCCGTGCCCTG
GCCCACCCTCGTGACCACCCTGACCTACGGCGTGCAGTGCTTCAGCCGCTACCCCGACCACATGAAGCAG
CACGACTTCTTCAAGTCCGCCATGCCCGAAGGCTACGTCCAGGAGCGCACCATCTTCTTCAAGGACGACG
GCAACTACAAGACCCGCGCCGAGGTGAAGTTCGAGGGCGACACCCTGGTGAACCGCATCGAGCTGAAGGG
CATCGACTTCAAGGAGGACGGCAACATCCTGGGGCACAAGCTGGAGTACAACTACAACAGCCACAACGTC
TATATCATGGCCGACAAGCAGAAGAACGGCATCAAGGTGAACTTCAAGATCCGCCACAACATCGAGGACG
GCAGCGTGCAGCTCGCCGACCACTACCAGCAGAACACCCCCATCGGCGACGGCCCCGTGCTGCTGCCCGA
CAACCACTACCTGAGCACCCAGTCCGCCCTGAGCAAAGACCCCAACGAGAAGCGCGATCACATGGTCCTG
CTGGAGTTCGTGACCGCCGCCGGGATCACTCTCGGCATGGACGAGCTGTACAAGTAAGAATTCGAAGCTT
GGCTGTTTTGGCGGATGAGAGAAGATTTTCAGCCTGATACAGATTAAATCAGAACGCAGAAGCGGTCTGA
TAAAACAGAATTTGCCTGGCGGCAGTAGCGCGGTGGTCCCACCTGACCCCATGCCGAACTCAGAAGTGAA
ACGCCGTAGCGCCGATGGTAGTGTGGGGTCTCCCCATGCGAGAGTAGGGAACTGCCAGGCATCAAATAAA
ACGAAAGGCTCAGTCGAAAGACTGGGCCTTTCGTTTTATCTGTTGTTTGTCGGTGAACGCTCTCCTGAGT
AGGACAAATCCGCCGGGAGCGGATTTGAACGTTGCGAAGCAACGGCCCGGAGGGTGGCGGGCAGGACGCC
CGCCATAAACTGCCAGGCATCAAATTAAGCAGAAGGCCATCCTGACGGATGGCCTTTTTGCGTTTCTACA
AACTCTTTTGTTTATTTTTCTAAATACATTCAAATATGTATCCGCTCATGAGACAATAACCCTGATAAAT
GCTTCAATAATATTGAAAAAGGAAGAGTATGAGTATTCAACATTTCCGTGTCGCCCTTATTCCCTTTTTT
GCGGCATTTTGCCTTCCTGTTTTTGCTCACCCAGAAACGCTGGTGAAAGTAAAAGATGCTGAAGATCAGT
TGGGTGCACGAGTGGGTTACATCGAACTGGATCTCAACAGCGGTAAGATCCTTGAGAGTTTTCGCCCCGA
AGAACGTTTTCCAATGATGAGCACTTTTAAAGTTCTGCTATGTGGCGCGGTATTATCCCGTGTTGACGCC
GGGCAAGAGCAACTCGGTCGCCGCATACACTATTCTCAGAATGACTTGGTTGAGTACTCACCAGTCACAG
AAAAGCATCTTACGGATGGCATGACAGTAAGAGAATTATGCAGTGCTGCCATAACCATGAGTGATAACAC
TGCGGCCAACTTACTTCTGACAACGATCGGAGGACCGAAGGAGCTAACCGCTTTTTTGCACAACATGGGG
GATCATGTAACTCGCCTTGATCGTTGGGAACCGGAGCTGAATGAAGCCATACCAAACGACGAGCGTGACA
CCACGATGCCTGCAGCAATGGCAACAACGTTGCGCAAACTATTAACTGGCGAACTACTTACTCTAGCTTC
CCGGCAACAATTAATAGACTGGATGGAGGCGGATAAAGTTGCAGGACCACTTCTGCGCTCGGCCCTTCCG
GCTGGCTGGTTTATTGCTGATAAATCTGGAGCCGGTGAGCGTGGGTCTCGCGGTATCATTGCAGCACTGG
GGCCAGATGGTAAGCCCTCCCGTATCGTAGTTATCTACACGACGGGGAGTCAGGCAACTATGGATGAACG
AAATAGACAGATCGCTGAGATAGGTGCCTCACTGATTAAGCATTGGTAACTGTCAGACCAAGTTTACTCA
TATATACTTTAGATTGATT
[125 nt withheld, positions 4150-4274]
C
[141 nt withheld, positions 4276-4416]
CCTTTGACGTTGGAGTCCACGTTCTTT
[37 nt withheld, positions 4444-4480]
ACCCTATCTCGGGCTATTCTTTTGATTTATAAGGGATTTTGCCGATTTCGGCCTATTGGTTAAAAAATGA
GCTGATTTAACAAAAATTTAACGCGAATTTTAACAAAATATTAACGTTTACAATTTAAAAGGATCTAGGT
GAAGATCCTTTTTGATAATCTCATGACCAAAATCCCTTAACGTGAGTTTTCGTTCCACTGAGCGTCAGAC
CCCGTAGAAAAGATCAAAGGATCTTCTTGAGATCCTTTTTTTCTGCGCGTAATCTGCTGCTTGCAAACAA
AAAAACCACCGCTACCAGCGGTGGTTTGTTTGCCGGATCAAGAGCTACCAACTCTTTTTCCGAAGGTAAC
TGGCTTCAGCAGAGCGCAGATACCAAATACTGTCCTTCTAGTGTAGCCGTAGTTAGGCCACCACTTCAAG
AACTCTGTAGCACCGCCTACATACCTCGCTCTGCTAATCCTGTTACCAGTGGCTGCTGCCAGTGGCGATA
AGTCGTGTCTTACCGGGTTGGACTCAAGACGATAGTTACCGGATAAGGCGCAGCGGTCGGGCTGAACGGG
GGGTTCGTGCACACAGCCCAGCTTGGAGCGAACGACCTACACCGAACTGAGATACCTACAGCGTGAGCTA
TGAGAAAGCGCCACGCTTCCCGAAGGGAGAAAGGCGGACAGGTATCCGGTAAGCGGCAGGGTCGGAACAG
GAGAGCGCACGAGGGAGCTTCCAGGGGGAAACGCCTGGTATCTTTATAGTCCTGTCGGGTTTCGCCACCT
CTGACTTGAGCGTCGATTTTTGTGATGCTCGTCAGGGGGGCGGAGCCTATGGAAAAACGCCAGCAACGCG
GCCTTTTTACGGTTCCTGGCCTTTTGCTGGCCTTTTGCTCACATGTTCTTTCCTGCGTTATCCCCTGATT
CTGTGGATAACCGTATTACCGCCTTTGAGTGAGCTGATA
