>Addgene plasmid #54762 | EGFP-pBAD | depositor partial sequence | sequence record 85159 | insert sequence
TTAGCGGATACTACTGACGCTTTTATCGCAACTCTCTACTGTTTCTCCATACCCGTTTTTTTGGGCTAGA
AATAATTTTGTTTAACTTTAAGAAGGAGATATACATATGCGGGGTTCTCATCATCATCATCATCATGGTA
TGGCTAGCATGACTGGTGGACAGCAAATGGGTCGGGATCTGTACGAGAACCTGTACTTCCAGGGCTCGAG
CATGGTGAGCAAGGGCGAGGAGCTGTTCACCGGGGTGGTGCCCATCCTGGTCGAGCTGGACGGCGACGTA
AACGGCCACAAGTTCAGCGTGTCCGGCGAGGGCGAGGGCGATGCCACCTACGGCAAGCTGACCCTGAAGT
TCATCTGCACCACCGGCAAGCTGCCCGTGCCCTGGCCCACCCTCGTGACCACCCTGACCTACGGCGTGCA
GTGCTTCAGCCGCTACCCCGACCACATGAAGCAGCACGACTTCTTCAAGTCCGCCATGCCCGAAGGCTAC
GTCCAGGAGCGCACCATCTTCTTCAAGGACGACGGCAACTACAAGACCCGCGCCGAGGTGAAGTTCGAGG
GCGACACCCTGGTGAACCGCATCGAGCTGAAGGGCATCGACTTCAAGGAGGACGGCAACATCCTGGGGCA
CAAGCTGGAGTACAACTACAACAGCCACAACGTCTATATCATGGCCGACAAGCAGAAGAACGGCATCAAG
GTGAACTTCAAGATCCGCCACAACATCGAGGACGGCAGCGTGCAGCTCGCCGACCACTACCAGCAGAACA
CCCCCATCGGCGACGGCCCCGTGCTGCTGCCCGACAACCACTACCTGAGCACCCAGTCCGCCCTGAGCAA
AGACCCCAACGAGAAGCGCGATCACATGGTCCTGCTGGAGTTCGTGACCGCCGCCGGGATCACTCTCGGC
ATGGACGAGCTGTACAAGTAAGAATTCGAAGCTTGGCTGTTTTGGCGGATGAGAGAAGATTTTCAGCCTG
ATACAGATTAAATC
