>Addgene plasmid #54762 | EGFP-pBAD | addgene partial sequence | sequence record 93465 | pBAD-F 5'-ATGCCATAGCATTTTTATCC-3'
ATCGCAACTCTCTACTGTTTCTCCATACCCGTTTTTTTGGGCTAGAAATAATTTTGTTTAACTTTAAGAA
GGAGATATACATATGCGGGGTTCTCATCATCATCATCATCATGGTATGGCTAGCATGACTGGTGGACAGC
AAATGGGTCGGGATCTGTACGAGAACCTGTACTTCCAGGGCTCGAGCATGGTGAGCAAGGGCGAGGAGCT
GTTCACCGGGGTGGTGCCCATCCTGGTCGAGCTGGACGGCGACGTAAACGGCCACAAGTTCAGCGTGTCC
GGCGAGGGCGAGGGCGATGCCACCTACGGCAAGCTGACCCTGAAGTTCATCTGCACCACCGGCAAGCTGC
CCGTGCCCTGGCCCACCCTCGTGACCACCCTGACCTACGGCGTGCAGTGCTTCAGCCGCTACCCCGACCA
CATGAAGCAGCACGACTTCTTCAAGTCCGCCATGCCCGAAGGCTACGTCCAGGAGCGCACCATCTTCTTC
AAGGACGACGGCAACTACAAGACCCGCGCCGAGGTGAAGTTCGAGGGCGACACCCTGGTGAACCGCATCG
AGCTGAAGGGCATCGACTTCAAGGAGGACGGCAACATCCTGGGGCACAAGCTGGAGTACAACTACAACAG
CCACAACGTCTATATCATGGCCGACAAGCAGAAGAACGGCATCAAGGTGAACTTCAAGATCCGCCACAAC
ATCGAGGACGGCAGCGTGCAGCTCGCCGACCACTACCAGCAGAACACCCCCATCGGCGACGGCCCCGTGC
TGCTGCCCGACAACCACTACCTGAGCACCCAGTCCGCCCTGAGCAAAGACCC
